Addgene plasmid #124033: ARB350
Purpose: Encodes TU with connectors L2 R3 and an C3 insulator, and pCAG expressing membrane-tagged mAzamiGreen
Depositing lab: Hana El-Samad. Depositing organization: University of California, San Francisco (UCSF). Publication: A Toolkit for Rapid Modular Construction of Biological Circuits in Mammalian Cells. Fonseca JP, Bonny AR, Kumar GR, Ng AH, Town J, Wu QC, Aslankoohi E, Chen SY, Dods G, Harrigan P, Osimiri LC, Kistler AL, El-Samad H. ACS Synth Biol. 2019 Nov 15;8(11):2593-2606. doi: 10.1021/acssynbio.9b00322. Epub 2019 Nov 5. PubMed 31686495.
Backbone
  Vector backbone: MTK678_001
  Vector type: Mammalian Expression
Growth in bacteria
  Bacterial resistance: Ampicillin, 100 μg/mL
  Growth temperature: 37°C
  Growth strain: DH5alpha
  Copy number: Unknown
Gene/Insert
  Gene/Insert name: L2-C3_CAG-Lyn::mAzamiGreen-SV40_RE
  Species: Synthetic
  Cloning method: Restriction Enzyme; 5′ cloning site unknown (unknown if destroyed); 3′ cloning site unknown (unknown if destroyed)
Terms and licenses: Academic/Nonprofit Terms; Industry Terms: Not Available to Industry
Depositor comments: Plasmid used to generate Fig .4a,b Please visit https://www.biorxiv.org/content/10.1101/506188v2 for BioRxiv preprint
How to cite: ARB350 was a gift from Hana El-Samad (Addgene plasmid # 124033 ; http://n2t.net/addgene:124033 ; RRID:Addgene_124033)
