[The description below was written by a language model from this plasmid's Addgene catalogue record and pLannotate feature annotations shown in this document.]
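Description:
ARB350 is a mammalian expression plasmid of about 5 kb from a modular mammalian cloning toolkit, built on the MTK678_001 backbone. It carries a single assembled transcription unit (TU). It is propagated in E. coli through a high-copy ColE1/pUC-type origin and selected with ampicillin via the β-lactamase gene and its native promoter. The record lists no mammalian selection marker.

The synthetic insert, L2-C3_CAG-Lyn::mAzamiGreen-SV40_RE, is a constitutive reporter cassette. Expression is driven by the CAG promoter, annotated here as its three standard components: the CMV immediate-early enhancer, the chicken β-actin promoter, and the chimeric chicken β-actin/rabbit β-globin intron. The short "HBB fragment" called at the intron boundary is most likely just the rabbit β-globin exon sequence that normally ends CAG, not a separately expressed gene. Downstream lies a mammalian codon-optimised monomeric Azami-Green coding sequence. According to the insert name it is fused to a Lyn-derived tag, a short acylation motif that directs the green fluorescent protein to the membrane. The Lyn sequence is not annotated separately, but it presumably lies in the short gap just upstream of the fluorescent protein. An SV40 polyadenylation signal terminates the unit.

The catalogue entry also describes a C3 insulator and flanking assembly connectors. The purpose field names these L2 and R3, while the insert name ends in "RE". None of these elements were detected by the automated annotation. Such connectors allow a TU to be placed at a defined position in multi-TU assemblies. The depositor notes that the plasmid was used to generate a figure in the toolkit publication, consistent with use as a membrane-localised green fluorescent marker in multi-gene circuit construction.
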