Features (pLannotate 1.2.2; 9 found; start..end, strand, type, name):
    103..963     -  CDS            AmpR: β-lactamase; bla; confers resistance to ampicillin, carbenicillin, and related antibiotics
    964..1068    -  promoter       AmpR promoter: bla
   1171..1759    +  rep_origin     ori: high-copy-number ColE1/pMB1/pBR322/pUC origin of replication
   2269..2572    +  enhancer       CMV enhancer: human cytomegalovirus immediate early enhancer
   2574..2850    +  promoter       chicken β-actin promoter: No description available
   2851..3867    +  intron         chimeric intron: chimera between introns from chicken β-actin and rabbit β-globin
   3865..3921    +  CDS            HBB (fragment): HBB_LEPEU - Experimental evidence at protein level: Swiss-Prot protein existence level 1. Involved in oxygen transport from the lung to the various peripheral tissues. From Lepus europaeus (European hare).
   3973..4644    +  CDS            hmAzami-Green: humanized monomeric Azami-Green fluorescent protein mammalian codon-optimized
   4660..4789    -  polyA_signal   SV40 poly(A) signal: SV40 polyadenylation signal
>Addgene plasmid #124033 | ARB350 | addgene full sequence | sequence record 252486 | Addgene NGS Result
GCGGCCGCGATTATCAAAAAGGATCTTCACCTAGATCCTTTTAAATTAAAAATGAAGTTTTAAATCAATC
TAAAGTATATATGAGTAAACTTGGTCTGACAGTTACCAATGCTTAATCAGTGAGGCACCTATCTCAGCGA
TCTGTCTATTTCGTTCATCCATAGTTGCCTGACTCCCCGTCGTGTAGATAACTACGATACGGGAGGGCTT
ACCATCTGGCCCCAGTGCTGCAATGATACCGCGGGACCCACGCTCACCGGCTCCAGATTTATCAGCAATA
AACCAGCCAGCCGGAAGGGCCGAGCGCAGAAGTGGTCCTGCAACTTTATCCGCCTCCATCCAGTCTATTA
ATTGTTGCCGGGAAGCTAGAGTAAGTAGTTCGCCAGTTAATAGTTTGCGCAACGTTGTTGCCATTGCTAC
AGGCATCGTGGTGTCACGCTCGTCGTTTGGTATGGCTTCATTCAGCTCCGGTTCCCAACGATCAAGGCGA
GTTACATGATCCCCCATGTTGTGCAAAAAAGCGGTTAGCTCCTTCGGTCCTCCGATCGTTGTCAGAAGTA
AGTTGGCCGCAGTGTTATCACTCATGGTTATGGCAGCACTGCATAATTCTCTTACTGTCATGCCATCCGT
AAGATGCTTTTCTGTGACTGGTGAGTACTCAACCAAGTCATTCTGAGAATAGTGTATGCGGCGACCGAGT
TGCTCTTGCCCGGCGTCAATACGGGATAATACCGCGCCACATAGCAGAACTTTAAAAGTGCTCATCATTG
GAAAACGTTCTTCGGGGCGAAAACTCTCAAGGATCTTACCGCTGTTGAGATCCAGTTCGATGTAACCCAC
TCGTGCACCCAACTGATCTTCAGCATCTTTTACTTTCACCAGCGTTTCTGGGTGAGCAAAAACAGGAAGG
CAAAATGCCGCAAAAAAGGGAATAAGGGCGACACGGAAATGTTGAATACTCATACTCTTCCTTTTTCAAT
ATTATTGAAGCATTTATCAGGGTTATTGTCTCATGAGCGGATACATATTTGAATGTATTTAGAAAAATAA
ACAAATAGGGGTTCCGCGCACATTTCCCCGAAAAGTGCCACCTGTCATGACCAAAATCCCTTAACGTGAG
TTTTCGTTCCACTGAGCGTCAGACCCCGTAGAAAAGATCAAAGGATCTTCTTGAGATCCTTTTTTTCTGC
GCGTAATCTGCTGCTTGCAAACAAAAAAACCACCGCTACCAGCGGTGGTTTGTTTGCCGGATCAAGAGCT
ACCAACTCTTTTTCCGAAGGTAACTGGCTTCAGCAGAGCGCAGATACCAAATACTGTTCTTCTAGTGTAG
CCGTAGTTAGGCCACCACTTCAAGAACTCTGTAGCACCGCCTACATACCTCGCTCTGCTAATCCTGTTAC
CAGTGGCTGCTGCCAGTGGCGATAAGTCGTGTCTTACCGGGTTGGACTCAAGACGATAGTTACCGGATAA
GGCGCAGCGGTCGGGCTGAACGGGGGGTTCGTGCACACAGCCCAGCTTGGAGCGAACGACCTACACCGAA
CTGAGATACCTACAGCGTGAGCTATGAGAAAGCGCCACGCTTCCCGAAGGGAGAAAGGCGGACAGGTATC
CGGTAAGCGGCAGGGTCGGAACAGGAGAGCGCACGAGGGAGCTTCCAGGGGGAAACGCCTGGTATCTTTA
TAGTCCTGTCGGGTTTCGCCACCTCTGACTTGAGCGTCGATTTTTGTGATGCTCGTCAGGGGGGCGGAGC
CTATGGAAAAACGCCAGCAACGCGGCCTTTTTACGGTTCCTGGCCTTTTGCTGGCCTTTTGCTCACATGT
TCTTTCCTGCGTTATCCCCTGATTCTGTGGATAACCGTGCGGCCGCCCCTGAATTCGCATCTAGAATAAA
TCGCAGCCAAGTGAGTGAATAGATGACGCACCACGGTCAGACACGGCCACATCGTATCTCACAGGAGCAA
GCGCGATAGGAGCACTCACACATAGTACGGTGATCCGCTGACTCCTTTGCCCAAATAAGACGTGAGCCCG
TCTCAGATGCACACACTGGCTTAAGATGACGGGACCCTGTAAACGTGTCCGCCTTGCCACTTTGTGCAAT
ATTTAGCTCCTTCAGTAGAGGGCGCTGCAGGAACATGTCAGGAGGGGGCCTTCTCTTCCGGATTCTGGAT
TCTGGTATACACTTGGAGCGTGGCATTTGGGGGACAGCCACTGGTGCGCAGCCCCATCAAGTTTTGGTGG
CATCCCTAACGCCATATATGGAGTTCCGCGTTACATAACTTACGGTAAATGGCCCGCCTGGCTGACCGCC
CAACGACCCCCGCCCATTGACGTCAATAATGACGTATGTTCCCATAGTAACGCCAATAGGGACTTTCCAT
TGACGTCAATGGGTGGAGTATTTACGGTAAACTGCCCACTTGGCAGTACATCAAGTGTATCATATGCCAA
GTACGCCCCCTATTGACGTCAATGACGGTAAATGGCCCGCCTGGCATTATGCCCAGTACATGACCTTATG
GGACTTTCCTACTTGGCAGTACATCTACGTATTAGTCATCGCTATTACCATGGTCGAGGTGAGCCCCACG
TTCTGCTTCACTCTCCCCATCTCCCCCCCCTCCCCACCCCCAATTTTGTATTTATTTATTTTTTAATTAT
TTTGTGCAGCGATGGGGGCGGGGGGGGGGGGNNGCGCGCGCCAGGCGGGGCGGGGCGGGGCGAGGGGCGG
GGCGGGGCGAGGCGGAGAGGTGCGGCGGCAGCCAATCAGAGCGGCGCGCTCCGAAAGTTTCCTTTTATGG
CGAGGCGGCGGCGGCGGCGGCCCTATAAAAAGCGAAGCGCGCGGCGGGCGGGAGTCGCTGCGCGCTGCCT
TCGCCCCGTGCCCCGCTCCGCCGCCGCCTCGCGCCGCCCGCCCCGGCTCTGACTGACCGCGTTACTCCCA
CAGGTGAGCGGGCGGGACGGCCCTTCTCCTCCGGGCTGTAATTAGCGCTTGGTTTAATGACGGCTTGTTT
CTTTTCTGTGGCTGCGTGAAAGCCTTGAGGGGCTCCGGGAGGGCCCTTTGTGCGGGGGGAGCGGCTCGGG
GGGTGCGTGCGTGTGTGTGTGCGTGGGGAGCGCCGCGTGCGGCTCCGCGCTGCCCGGCGGCTGTGAGCGC
TGCGGGCGCGGCGCGGGGCTTTGTGCGCTCCGCAGTGTGCGCGAGGGGAGCGCGGCCGGGGGCGGTGCCC
CGCGGTGCGGGGGGGGCTGCGAGGGGAACAAAGGCTGCGTGCGGGGTGTGTGCGTGGGGGGGTGAGCAGG
GGGTGTGGGCGCGTCGGTCGGGCTGCAACCCCCCCTGCACCCCCCTCCCCGAGTTGCTGAGCACGGCCCG
GCTTCGGGTGCGGGGCTCCGTACGGGGCGTGGCGCGGGGCTCGCCGTGCCGGGCGGGGGGTGGCGGCAGG
TGGGGGTGCCGGGCGGGGCGGGGCCGCCTCGGGCCGGGGAGGGCTCGGGGGAGGGGCGCGGCGGCCCCCG
GAGCGCCGGCGGCTGTCGAGGCGCGGCGAGCCGCAGCCATTGCCTTTTATGGTAATCGTGCGAGAGGGCG
CAGGGACTTCCTTTGTCCCAAATCTGTGCGGAGCCGAAATCTGGGAGGCGCCGCCGCACCCCCTCTAGCG
GGCGCGGGGCGAAGCGGTGCGGCGCCGGCAGGAAGGAAATGGGCGGGGAGGGCCTTCGTGCGTCGCCGCG
CCGCCGTCCCCTTCTCCCTCTCCAGCCTCGGGGCTGTCCGCGGGGGGACGGCTGCCTTCGGGGGGGACGG
GGCAGGGCGGGGTTCGGCTTCTGGCGTGTGACCGGCGGCTCTAGAGCCTCTGCTAACCATGTTCATGCCT
TCTTCTTTTTCCTACAGCTCCTGGGCAACGTGCTGGTTATTGTGCTGTCTCATCATTTTGGCAAAGAATT
CGCCACTATGGGCTGTATCAAGAGCAAGAGGAAGGACGTCGAGAACGGTTCTGTGAGCGTGATCAAGCCC
GAGATGAAGATCAAGCTGTGCATGAGGGGCACCGTGAACGGCCACAACTTCGTGATCGAGGGCGAGGGCA
AGGGCAACCCCTACGAGGGCACCCAGATCCTGGACCTGAACGTGACCGAGGGCGCCCCCCTGCCCTTCGC
CTACGACATCCTGACCACCGTGTTCCAGTACGGCAACAGGGCCTTCACCAAGTACCCCGCCGACATCCAG
GACTACTTCAAGCAGACCTTCCCCGAGGGCTACCACTGGGAGAGGAGCATGACCTACGAGGACCAGGGCA
TCTGCACCGCCACCAGCAACATCAGCATGAGGGGCGACTGCTTCTTCTACGACATCAGGTTCGACGGCAC
CAACTTCCCCCCCAACGGCCCCGTGATGCAGAAGAAGACCCTGAAGTGGGAGCCCAGCACCGAGAAGATG
TACGTGGAGGACGGCGTGCTGAAGGGCGACGTGAACATGAGGCTGCTGCTGGAGGGCGGCGGCCACTACA
GGTGCGACTTCAAGACCACCTACAAGGCCAAGAAGGAGGTGAGGCTGCCCGACGCCCACAAGATCGACCA
CAGGATCGAGATCCTGAAGCACGACAAGGACTACAACAAGGTGAAGCTGTACGAGAACGCCGTGGCCAGG
TACTCCATGCTGCCCAGCCAGGCCGGATCCTAACTCGAGGATCCAGACATGATAAGATACATTGATGAGT
TTGGACAAACCACAACTAGAATGCAGTGAAAAAAATGCTTTATTTGTGAAATTTGTGATGCTATTGCTTT
ATTTGTAACCATTATAAGCTGCAATAAACGCTGAGCATGAGACGGAAATCTGCTCGTCAGTGGTGCTCAC
ACTGACGAATCATGTACAGATCATACCGATGACTGCCTGGCGACTCACAACTAAGCAAGACAGCCGGAAC
CAGCGCCGGCGAACACCACTGCATATATGGCATATCACAACAGTCCAACTAGTGCACTGCAGTACA
